>Addgene plasmid #12469 | Top7 K39E K40E V48V K55E G86A | depositor partial sequence | sequence record 7312 | Author sequence
ATGGGGGATATCCAGGTTCAAGTGAACATTGACGATAATGGTAAAAACTTCGATTATACTTATACCGTGA
CCACAGAATCGGAATTACAGAAGGTTTTGAACGAACTGAAAGACTACATCGAAGAACAGGGGGCTAAACG
CGTTCGCATCTCTATTACCGCTCGTACGGAAAAAGAAGCAGAAAAATTTGCCGCGATTTTGATTAAAGTT
TTCGCCGAACTGGGTTATAATGATATTAACGTTACGTGGGACGCGGATACGGTGACAGTGGAAGGACAGT
TAGAGGGCGGTTCTCTCGAGCACCACCACCACCACCACTGA
