[The description below was written by a language model from this plasmid's Addgene catalogue record.]
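Description:
Top7 K39E K40E V48V K55E G86A is a bacterial expression plasmid built on the pET29b(+) backbone (recorded as 5371 bp without insert) and carrying a 321 bp insert that encodes a multiply substituted variant of Top7. The insert was introduced by restriction enzyme cloning. The plasmid is selected with kanamycin and is listed as high copy. No feature table accompanies the record, so the origin of replication and the regulatory elements are not itemised. However, pET vectors generally place the insert under a T7 promoter with lac operator control, which is consistent with the T7 primer listed for 5′ sequencing.

The encoded protein carries the changes K39E, K40E, K55E and G86A. The record also lists "V48V", which as written leaves the residue unchanged and may indicate a silent codon change, though the record does not explain it. Three of the changes replace lysine with glutamate, reversing the charge at those positions, but the record does not state why these mutations were chosen. A 6xHis tag is fused at the C terminus of the insert, allowing purification by immobilised metal affinity chromatography.

Because T7-driven expression requires T7 RNA polymerase, the plasmid is maintained in a cloning strain (DH5alpha) that lacks the polymerase. For protein production it is moved into a DE3 lysogen, and the record recommends BL21(DE3)pLysS. The construct's use appears to be the production of recombinant, His-tagged Top7 variant protein in E. coli, presumably for biophysical or structural study, although no specific application is recorded.
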