Addgene plasmid #12469: Top7 K39E K40E V48V K55E G86A
Depositing lab: David Baker. Depositing organization: University of Washington.
Backbone
  Vector backbone: pet29 b(+)
  Backbone size w/o insert (bp): 5371
  Vector type: Bacterial Expression
Growth in bacteria
  Bacterial resistance: Kanamycin, 50 μg/mL
  Growth temperature: 37°C
  Growth strain: DH5alpha
  Growth instructions: Plasmids are provided in DH5 alpha, but for protein expression, BL21(DE3)pLysS is recommended.
  Copy number: High Copy
Gene/Insert
  Gene/Insert name: Top7 K39E K40E V48V K55E G86A
  Insert size (bp): 321
  Mutation: K39E K40E V48V K55E G86A
  Tag / fusion protein: 6xHis (C terminal on insert)
  Cloning method: Restriction Enzyme
  Sequencing primers: 5′ T7
Terms and licenses: Academic/Nonprofit Terms; Industry Terms: Not Available to Industry
How to cite: Top7 K39E K40E V48V K55E G86A was a gift from David Baker (Addgene plasmid # 12469 ; http://n2t.net/addgene:12469 ; RRID:Addgene_12469)
